LOCUS       Exported 2934 bp ds-DNA circular SYN 13-MAY-2021
DEFINITION  EMMA toolkit part-entry vector position 19.
ACCESSION   .
VERSION     .
KEYWORDS    YCe1491 HC_Kan_RFP-p19
SOURCE      synthetic DNA construct
  ORGANISM  synthetic DNA construct
REFERENCE   1 (bases 1 to 2934)
  AUTHORS   Martella A, Matjusaitis M, Auxillos J, Pollard SM, Cai Y
  TITLE     EMMA: An Extensible Mammalian Modular Assembly Toolkit for the Rapid
            Design and Production of Diverse Expression Vectors.
  JOURNAL   ACS Synth Biol. 2017 Apr 24. doi: 10.1021/acssynbio.7b00016.
  PUBMED    28418644
REFERENCE   2 (bases 1 to 2934)
  AUTHORS   .
  TITLE     Direct Submission
  JOURNAL   Exported May 13, 2021 from SnapGene Server 1.1.58
            http://www.snapgene.com
FEATURES             Location/Qualifiers
     source          1..2934
                     /organism="synthetic DNA construct"
                     /mol_type="other DNA"
     misc_feature    20..41
                     /label=BioBrick prefix
                     /note="BioBrick prefix for parts that do not start with
                     ""ATG"""
     protein_bind    142..163
                     /label=CAP binding site
                     /bound_moiety="E. coli catabolite activator protein"
                     /note="CAP binding activates transcription in the presence
                     of cAMP."
     promoter        178..208
                     /label=lac promoter
                     /note="promoter for the E. coli lac operon"
     protein_bind    216..232
                     /label=lac operator
                     /bound_moiety="lac repressor encoded by lacI"
                     /note="The lac repressor binds to the lac operator to
                     inhibit transcription in E. coli. This inhibition can be
                     relieved by adding lactose or
                     isopropyl-beta-D-thiogalactopyranoside (IPTG)."
     RBS             250..261
                     /note="strong bacterial ribosome binding site (Elowitz and
                     Leibler, 2000)"
     CDS             268..945
                     /codon_start=1
                     /product="monomeric derivative of DsRed (Campbell et al.,
                     2002)"
                     /label=mRFP1
                     /translation="MASSEDVIKEFMRFKVRMEGSVNGHEFEIEGEGEGRPYEGTQTAK
                     LKVTKGGPLPFAWDILSPQFQYGSKAYVKHPADIPDYLKLSFPEGFKWERVMNFEDGGV
                     VTVTQDSSLQDGEFIYKVKLRGTNFPSDGPVMQKKTMGWEASTERMYPEDGALKGEIKM
                     RLKLKDGGHYDAEVKTTYMAKKPVQLPGAYKTDIKLDITSHNEDYTIVEQYERAEGRHS
                     TGA"
     terminator      990..1061
                     /label=rrnB T1 terminator
                     /note="transcription terminator T1 from the E. coli rrnB
                     gene"
     terminator      1077..1104
                     /label=T7Te terminator
                     /note="phage T7 early transcription terminator"
     misc_feature    1111..1131
                     /label=BioBrick suffix
                     /note="universal suffix for all parts"
     terminator      1214..1245
                     /label=tonB terminator
                     /note="bidirectional E. coli tonB-P14 transcription
                     terminator"
     promoter        1246..1348
                     /label=cat promoter
                     /note="promoter of the E. coli cat gene encoding
                     chloramphenicol acetyltransferase"
     CDS             1349..2164
                     /codon_start=1
                     /gene="aph(3')-Ia"
                     /product="aminoglycoside phosphotransferase"
                     /label=KanR
                     /note="confers resistance to kanamycin in bacteria or G418
                     (Geneticin(R)) in eukaryotes"
                     /translation="MSHIQRETSCSRPRLNSNMDADLYGYKWARDNVGQSGATIYRLYG
                     KPDAPELFLKHGKGSVANDVTDEMVRLNWLTEFMPLPTIKHFIRTPDDAWLLTTAIPGK
                     TAFQVLEEYPDSGENIVDALAVFLRRLHSIPVCNCPFNGDRVFRLAQAQSRMNNGLVGA
                     SDFDDERNGWPVEQVWKEMHKLLPFSPDSVVTHGDFSLDNLIFDEGKLIGCIDVGRVGI
                     ADRYQDLAILWNCLGEFSPSLQKRLFQKYGIDNPDMNKLQFHLMLDEFF"
     primer_bind     complement(1422..1441)
                     /label=Kan-R
                     /note="Kanamycin resistance gene, reverse primer"
     terminator      2185..2212
                     /label=T7Te terminator
                     /note="phage T7 early transcription terminator"
     rep_origin      complement(2224..2811)
                     /direction=LEFT
                     /label=ori
                     /note="high-copy-number ColE1/pMB1/pBR322/pUC origin of
                     replication"
     primer_bind     complement(2304..2323)
                     /label=pBR322ori-F
                     /note="pBR322 origin, forward primer"
     terminator      2833..2862
                     /label=T3Te terminator
                     /note="phage T3 early transcription terminator"
ORIGIN
        1 acgtctcggt gcagagaccg aattcgcggc cgcttctaga gcaatacgca aaccgcctct
       61 ccccgcgcgt tggccgattc attaatgcag ctggcacgac aggtttcccg actggaaagc
      121 gggcagtgag cgcaacgcaa ttaatgtgag ttagctcact cattaggcac cccaggcttt
      181 acactttatg cttccggctc gtatgttgtg tggaattgtg agcggataac aatttcacac
      241 atactagaga aagaggagaa atactagatg gcttcctccg aagacgttat caaagagttc
      301 atgcgtttca aagttcgtat ggaaggttcc gttaacggtc acgagttcga aatcgaaggt
      361 gaaggtgaag gtcgtccgta cgaaggtacc cagaccgcta aactgaaagt taccaaaggt
      421 ggtccgctgc cgttcgcttg ggacatcctg tccccgcagt tccagtacgg ttccaaagct
      481 tacgttaaac acccggctga catcccggac tacctgaaac tgtccttccc ggaaggtttc
      541 aaatgggaac gtgttatgaa cttcgaagac ggtggtgttg ttaccgttac ccaggactcc
      601 tccctgcaag acggtgagtt catctacaaa gttaaactgc gtggtaccaa cttcccgtcc
      661 gacggtccgg ttatgcagaa aaaaaccatg ggttgggaag cttccaccga acgtatgtac
      721 ccggaagacg gtgctctgaa aggtgaaatc aaaatgcgtc tgaaactgaa agacggtggt
      781 cactacgacg ctgaagttaa aaccacctac atggctaaaa aaccggttca gctgccgggt
      841 gcttacaaaa ccgacatcaa actggacatc acctcccaca acgaagacta caccatcgtt
      901 gaacagtacg aacgtgctga aggtcgtcac tccaccggtg cttaataacg ctgatagtgc
      961 tagtgtagat cgctactaga gccaggcatc aaataaaacg aaaggctcag tcgaaagact
     1021 gggcctttcg ttttatctgt tgtttgtcgg tgaacgctct ctactagagt cacactggct
     1081 caccttcggg tgggcctttc tgcgtttata tactagtagc ggccgctgca gggtctctag
     1141 cgcgagacgg acgaattctc tagatatcgc tcaatactga ccatttaaat catacctgac
     1201 ctccatagca gaaagtcaaa agcctccgac cggaggcttt tgacttgatc ggcacgtaag
     1261 aggttccaac tttcaccata atgaaataag atcactaccg ggcgtatttt ttgagttatc
     1321 gagattttca ggagctaagg aagctaaaat gagccatatt caacgggaaa cgtcttgctc
     1381 gaggccgcga ttaaattcca acatggatgc tgatttatat gggtataaat gggctcgcga
     1441 taatgtcggg caatcaggtg cgacaatcta tcgattgtat gggaagcccg atgcgccaga
     1501 gttgtttctg aaacatggca aaggtagcgt tgccaatgat gttacagatg agatggtcag
     1561 gctaaactgg ctgacggaat ttatgcctct tccgaccatc aagcatttta tccgtactcc
     1621 tgatgatgca tggttactca ccactgcgat cccagggaaa acagcattcc aggtattaga
     1681 agaatatcct gattcaggtg aaaatattgt tgatgcgctg gcagtgttcc tgcgccggtt
     1741 gcattcgatt cctgtttgta attgtccttt taacggcgat cgcgtatttc gtctcgctca
     1801 ggcgcaatca cgaatgaata acggtttggt tggtgcgagt gattttgatg acgagcgtaa
     1861 tggctggcct gttgaacaag tctggaaaga aatgcataag cttttgccat tctcaccgga
     1921 ttcagtcgtc actcatggtg atttctcact tgataacctt atttttgacg aggggaaatt
     1981 aataggttgt attgatgttg gacgagtcgg aatcgcagac cgataccagg atcttgccat
     2041 cctatggaac tgcctcggtg agttttctcc ttcattacag aaacggcttt ttcaaaaata
     2101 tggtattgat aatcctgata tgaataaatt gcagtttcac ttgatgctcg atgagttttt
     2161 ctgagggccc aaatgtaatc acctggctca ccttcgggtg ggcctttctg cgttgctggc
     2221 gtttttccat aggctccgcc cccctgacga gcatcacaaa aatcgatgct caagtcagag
     2281 gtggcgaaac ccgacaggac tataaagata ccaggcgttt ccccctggaa gctccctcgt
     2341 gcgctctcct gttccgaccc tgccgcttac cggatacctg tccgcctttc tcccttcggg
     2401 aagcgtggcg ctttctcata gctcacgctg taggtatctc agttcggtgt aggtcgttcg
     2461 ctccaagctg ggctgtgtgc acgaaccccc cgttcagccc gaccgctgcg ccttatccgg
     2521 taactatcgt cttgagtcca acccggtaag acacgactta tcgccactgg cagcagccac
     2581 tggtaacagg attagcagag cgaggtatgt aggcggtgct acagagttct tgaagtggtg
     2641 gcctaactac ggctacacta gaagaacagt atttggtatc tgcgctctgc tgaagccagt
     2701 tacctcggaa aaagagttgg tagctcttga tccggcaaac aaaccaccgc tggtagcggt
     2761 ggtttttttg tttgcaagca gcagattacg cgcagaaaaa aaggatctca agaagatcct
     2821 ttgattttct accgaagaaa ggcccacccg tgaaggtgag ccagtgagtt gattgcagtc
     2881 cagttacgct ggagtctgag gctcgtcctg aatgatatca agcttgaatt cgtt
//
