[The description below was written by a language model from this plasmid's Addgene catalogue record and the feature table of its GenBank file.]
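Description:
YCe1491 HC_Kan_RFP-p19 is an empty part-entry (domestication) vector from the EMMA toolkit, a modular Golden Gate system for building mammalian expression vectors. It is a small circular synthetic plasmid of 2934 bp built on the pSMART HC_Kan backbone and is maintained only in E. coli. It replicates from a high-copy ColE1/pUC-type origin and is selected with kanamycin through an aph(3')-Ia aminoglycoside phosphotransferase gene driven by the cat promoter. The tonB, T7Te and T3Te transcription terminators flank the marker, origin and cloning region. This arrangement is characteristic of the pSMART design and limits read-through transcription into or out of cloned DNA.

The vector has no insert in the usual sense. The cloning position is occupied by a bacterial mRFP1 reporter cassette bounded by BioBrick prefix and suffix sequences. The cassette comprises a CAP binding site, the lac promoter and operator, a strong ribosome binding site, the mRFP1 coding sequence (a monomeric DsRed derivative), and the rrnB T1 and T7Te terminators. According to the depositor, new DNA fragments are introduced by a BsaI Golden Gate reaction that replaces the RFP gene. Loss of red fluorescence can therefore serve as a visual screen for colonies carrying a new part, although the record does not say this explicitly.

After cloning, the part is flanked by BsmBI sites and by the fusion sites that define position 19 of the EMMA platform. It can then be released and joined in order with parts from the other positions. The BsaI and BsmBI sites and the fusion overhangs are not annotated in the feature table. The record also does not state which functional category of part position 19 is meant to hold.
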