Addgene plasmid #100629: YCe1491 HC_Kan_RFP-p19
Purpose: (Empty Backbone) EMMA toolkit part-entry vector position 19
Depositing lab: Yizhi Cai. Depositing organization: University of Edinburgh. Publication: EMMA: An Extensible Mammalian Modular Assembly Toolkit for the Rapid Design and Production of Diverse Expression Vectors. Martella A, Matjusaitis M, Auxillos J, Pollard SM, Cai Y. ACS Synth Biol. 2017 Apr 24. doi: 10.1021/acssynbio.7b00016. PubMed 28418644.
Backbone
  Vector backbone: pSMART HC_Kan
  Vector type: Synthetic Biology
Growth in bacteria
  Bacterial resistance: Kanamycin, 50 μg/mL
  Growth temperature: 37°C
  Growth strain: DH5alpha
  Copy number: High Copy
Gene/Insert
  Gene/Insert name: None
Terms and licenses: Academic/Nonprofit Terms; Industry Terms: Not Available to Industry
Depositor comments: It is used to standardize new parts for EMMA toolkit. New DNA fragments (parts) are cloned into this plasmid replacing the RFP gene through a BsaI Golden Gate reaction. The resulting plasmid will have the part flanked by BsmBI sites and the fusion sites corresponding to position 19 of EMMA platform.
How to cite: YCe1491 HC_Kan_RFP-p19 was a gift from Yizhi Cai (Addgene plasmid # 100629 ; http://n2t.net/addgene:100629 ; RRID:Addgene_100629)
